Addgene plasmid #111643: PTE_27.14
Purpose: Funclib design PTE_27.14
Depositing lab: Sarel Fleishman. Depositing organization: Weizmann Institute of Science. Publication: Automated Design of Efficient and Functionally Diverse Enzyme Repertoires. Khersonsky O, Lipsh R, Avizemer Z, Ashani Y, Goldsmith M, Leader H, Dym O, Rogotner S, Trudeau DL, Prilusky J, Amengual-Rigo P, Guallar V, Tawfik DS, Fleishman SJ. Mol Cell. 2018 Oct 4;72(1):178-186.e5. doi: 10.1016/j.molcel.2018.08.033. Epub 2018 Sep 27. PubMed 30270109.
Backbone
  Vector backbone: pMal C2
  Backbone manufacturer: NEB
  Backbone size w/o insert (bp): 6634
  Total vector size (bp): 1008
  Vector type: Bacterial Expression
Growth in bacteria
  Bacterial resistance: Ampicillin, 100 μg/mL
  Growth temperature: 37°C
  Growth strain: DH5alpha
  Copy number: High Copy
Gene/Insert
  Gene/Insert name: PTE_27.14 (alt name: Funclib design PTE_27.14)
  Species: Synthetic
  Insert size (bp): 1008
  Promoter: pTac
  Tag / fusion protein: MBP (N terminal on backbone)
  Cloning method: Restriction Enzyme; 5′ cloning site EcoRI (not destroyed); 3′ cloning site PstI (not destroyed)
  Sequencing primers: 5′ GACGCGCAGACTAATTCGAGCTC; 3′ CAGGGTTTTCCCAGTCACGACGTTGTAA
Terms and licenses: Academic/Nonprofit Terms; Industry Terms: Not Available to Industry
How to cite: PTE_27.14 was a gift from Sarel Fleishman (Addgene plasmid # 111643 ; http://n2t.net/addgene:111643 ; RRID:Addgene_111643)
