[The description below was written by a language model from this plasmid's Addgene catalogue record and pLannotate feature annotations shown in this document.]
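Description:
PTE_27.14 is a bacterial expression plasmid built on the pMal C2 backbone. It carries a synthetic, computationally designed variant of phosphotriesterase (PTE) produced with the FuncLib design method. The roughly 1 kb insert was cloned between EcoRI and PstI sites, both of which are retained. Sequence annotation identifies it as a fragment homologous to the opd gene product of Brevundimonas diminuta, an enzyme that hydrolyses synthetic organophosphate triesters such as the insecticide paraoxon. The design is fused in frame downstream of a maltose-binding protein (MBP) that lacks a signal sequence, so the MBP–PTE fusion stays in the cytosol, and MBP can serve as a solubility partner and affinity handle. Transcription comes from the hybrid tac promoter, which is controlled by an adjacent lac operator. The plasmid supplies its own lac repressor from lacI under the lacIq promoter, making expression IPTG-inducible. A residual lacZα fragment lies downstream of the cloning site, followed by the rrnB T1 and T2 terminators.

The plasmid is propagated in E. coli through a ColE1/pMB1-type origin, and the pBR322-derived bom and rop elements are also annotated. The catalogue lists it as high copy even though rop is normally associated with reduced copy number. Selection is by ampicillin through β-lactamase, and an M13 origin permits single-stranded DNA production. The depositor and repository full sequences are about 7.64 kb and show the same feature set from different start positions. The catalogue "total vector size" of 1008 bp therefore appears to repeat the insert length rather than give the true plasmid size. The record supports use for expressing and characterising this design as one member of a repertoire of functionally diversified enzyme variants.
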