Features (pLannotate 1.2.2; 19 found; start..end, strand, type, name):
      3..80      +  promoter       lacIq promoter: lacI (mutant); In the lacIq allele, a single base change in the promoter boosts expression of the lacI gene about 10-fold.
     81..1163    +  CDS            lacI: lac repressor; lacI; The lac repressor binds to the lac operator to inhibit transcription in E. coli. This inhibition can be relieved by adding lactose or isopropyl-β-D-thiogalactopyranoside (IPTG).
   1176..1197    +  protein_bind   CAP binding site: CAP binding activates transcription in the presence of cAMP. E. coli catabolite activator protein
   1216..1233    +  promoter       tet promoter (fragment): E. coli promoter for tetracycline efflux protein gene
   1406..1434    +  promoter       tac promoter: strong E. coli promoter; hybrid between the trp and lac UV5 promoters
   1442..1458    +  protein_bind   lac operator: The lac repressor binds to the lac operator to inhibit transcription in E. coli. This inhibition can be relieved by adding lactose or isopropyl-β-D-thiogalactopyranoside (IPTG). lac repressor encoded by lacI
   1528..2628    +  CDS            MBP: maltose binding protein from E. coli; malE (mutated); This version of the gene does not encode a signal sequence, so MBP will remain in the cytosol.
   2710..3708    +  CDS            opd (fragment): OPD_BREDI - Experimental evidence at protein level: Swiss-Prot protein existence level 1. Has an unusual substrate specificity for synthetic organophosphate triesters and phosphorofluoridates. All of the phosphate triesters found to be substrates are synthetic compounds. The identity of any naturally occurring substrate for the enzyme is unknown. Has no detectable activity with phosphate monoesters or diesters and no activity as an esterase or protease. It catalyzes the hydrolysis of the insecticide paraoxon at a rate approaching the diffusion limit and thus appears to be optimally evolved for
   3731..3885    +  CDS            lacZα (fragment): LacZα fragment of β-galactosidase; lacZ fragment
   3978..4093    +  ncRNA          5S rRNA: Accession: RF00001 - 5S ribosomal RNA
   4097..4183    +  terminator     rrnB T1 terminator: Escherichia coli rrnB; transcription terminator T1 from the E. coli rrnB gene
   4275..4302    +  terminator     rrnB T2 terminator: transcription terminator T2 from the E. coli rrnB gene
   4322..4413    +  promoter       AmpR promoter: bla
   4414..5274    +  CDS            AmpR: β-lactamase; bla; confers resistance to ampicillin, carbenicillin, and related antibiotics
   5316..5829    -  rep_origin     M13 ori (sequence partly withheld): M13 bacteriophage origin of replication; arrow indicates direction of (+) strand synthesis
   5940..6528    +  rep_origin     ori: high-copy-number ColE1/pMB1/pBR322/pUC origin of replication
   6714..6856    -  misc_feature   bom: basis of mobility region from pBR322
   6958..7149    -  CDS            rop: Rop protein, which maintains plasmids at low copy number; rop
   7166..7546    +  CDS            YPB1_ECOLX: Protein predicted: Swiss-Prot protein existence level 4. From Escherichia coli.
>Addgene plasmid #111643 | PTE_27.14 | depositor full sequence | sequence record 209860 | PTE_27.14 sequence 7642 bps
CCGACACCATCGAATGGTGCAAAACCTTTCGCGGTATGGCATGATAGCGCCCGGAAGAGAGTCAATTCAG
GGTGGTGAATGTGAAACCAGTAACGTTATACGATGTCGCAGAGTATGCCGGTGTCTCTTATCAGACCGTT
TCCCGCGTGGTGAACCAGGCCAGCCACGTTTCTGCGAAAACGCGGGAAAAAGTGGAAGCGGCGATGGCGG
AGCTGAATTACATTCCCAACCGCGTGGCACAACAACTGGCGGGCAAACAGTCGTTGCTGATTGGCGTTGC
CACCTCCAGTCTGGCCCTGCACGCGCCGTCGCAAATTGTCGCGGCGATTAAATCTCGCGCCGATCAACTG
GGTGCCAGCGTGGTGGTGTCGATGGTAGAACGAAGCGGCGTCGAAGCCTGTAAAGCGGCGGTGCACAATC
TTCTCGCGCAACGCGTCAGTGGGCTGATCATTAACTATCCGCTGGATGACCAGGATGCCATTGCTGTGGA
AGCTGCCTGCACTAATGTTCCGGCGTTATTTCTTGATGTCTCTGACCAGACACCCATCAACAGTATTATT
TTCTCCCATGAAGACGGTACGCGACTGGGCGTGGAGCATCTGGTCGCATTGGGTCACCAGCAAATCGCGC
TGTTAGCGGGCCCATTAAGTTCTGTCTCGGCGCGTCTGCGTCTGGCTGGCTGGCATAAATATCTCACTCG
CAATCAAATTCAGCCGATAGCGGAACGGGAAGGCGACTGGAGTGCCATGTCCGGTTTTCAACAAACCATG
CAAATGCTGAATGAGGGCATCGTTCCCACTGCGATGCTGGTTGCCAACGATCAGATGGCGCTGGGCGCAA
TGCGCGCCATTACCGAGTCCGGGCTGCGCGTTGGTGCGGATATCTCGGTAGTGGGATACGACGATACCGA
AGACAGCTCATGTTATATCCCGCCGTTAACCACCATCAAACAGGATTTTCGCCTGCTGGGGCAAACCAGC
GTGGACCGCTTGCTGCAACTCTCTCAGGGCCAGGCGGTGAAGGGCAATCAGCTGTTGCCCGTCTCACTGG
TGAAAAGAAAAACCACCCTGGCGCCCAATACGCAAACCGCCTCTCCCCGCGCGTTGGCCGATTCATTAAT
GCAGCTGGCACGACAGGTTTCCCGACTGGAAAGCGGGCAGTGAGCGCAACGCAATTAATGTAAGTTAGCT
CACTCATTAGGCACAATTCTCATGTTTGACAGCTTATCATCGACTGCACGGTGCACCAATGCTTCTGGCG
TCAGGCAGCCATCGGAAGCTGTGGTATGGCTGTGCAGGTCGTAAATCACTGCATAATTCGTGTCGCTCAA
GGCGCACTCCCGTTCTGGATAATGTTTTTTGCGCCGACATCATAACGGTTCTGGCAAATATTCTGAAATG
AGCTGTTGACAATTAATCATCGGCTCGTATAATGTGTGGAATTGTGAGCGGATAACAATTTCACACAGGA
AACAGCCAGTCCGTTTAGGTGTTTTCACGAGCACTTCACCAACAAGGACCATAGCATATGAAAATCGAAG
AAGGTAAACTGGTAATCTGGATTAACGGCGATAAAGGCTATAACGGTCTCGCTGAAGTCGGTAAGAAATT
CGAGAAAGATACCGGAATTAAAGTCACCGTTGAGCATCCGGATAAACTGGAAGAGAAATTCCCACAGGTT
GCGGCAACTGGCGATGGCCCTGACATTATCTTCTGGGCACACGACCGCTTTGGTGGCTACGCTCAATCTG
GCCTGTTGGCTGAAATCACCCCGGACAAAGCGTTCCAGGACAAGCTGTATCCGTTTACCTGGGATGCCGT
ACGTTACAACGGCAAGCTGATTGCTTACCCGATCGCTGTTGAAGCGTTATCGCTGATTTATAACAAAGAT
CTGCTGCCGAACCCGCCAAAAACCTGGGAAGAGATCCCGGCGCTGGATAAAGAACTGAAAGCGAAAGGTA
AGAGCGCGCTGATGTTCAACCTGCAAGAACCGTACTTCACCTGGCCGCTGATTGCTGCTGACGGGGGTTA
TGCGTTCAAGTATGAAAACGGCAAGTACGACATTAAAGACGTGGGCGTGGATAACGCTGGCGCGAAAGCG
GGTCTGACCTTCCTGGTTGACCTGATTAAAAACAAACACATGAATGCAGACACCGATTACTCCATCGCAG
AAGCTGCCTTTAATAAAGGCGAAACAGCGATGACCATCAACGGCCCGTGGGCATGGTCCAACATCGACAC
CAGCAAAGTGAATTATGGTGTAACGGTACTGCCGACCTTCAAGGGTCAACCATCCAAACCGTTCGTTGGC
GTGCTGAGCGCAGGTATTAACGCCGCCAGTCCGAACAAAGAGCTGGCAAAAGAGTTCCTCGAAAACTATC
TGCTGACTGATGAAGGTCTGGAAGCGGTTAATAAAGACAAACCGCTGGGTGCCGTAGCGCTGAAGTCTTA
CGAGGAAGAGTTGGCGAAAGATCCACGTATTGCCGCCACTATGGAAAACGCCCAGAAAGGTGAAATCATG
CCGAACATCCCGCAGATGTCCGCTTTCTGGTATGCCGTGCGTACTGCGGTGATCAACGCCGCCAGCGGTC
GTCAGACTGTCGATGAAGCCCTGAAAGACGCGCAGACTAATTCGAGCTCGAACAACAACAACAATAACAA
TAACAACAACCTCGGGATCGAGGGAAGGATTTCAGAATTCATCACCAACAGCGGCGACCGTATCAACACC
GTTCGTGGTCCGATCACCATCTCTGAGGCCGGTTTCACTCTGATGCATGAGCATATCTGCGGTTCTTCTG
CGGGTTTTCTCCGCGCTTGGCCGGAGTTCTTCGGTTCCCGTGATGCACTGGCGGAAAAAGCGGTTCGCGG
CCTCCGTCGCGCTCGTGCTGCCGGCGTTCGTACCATCGTTGATGTTTCTACCTTTGATATCGGCCGTGAC
GTTGAGCTGCTCGCCGAAGTTTCTGAAGCGGCGGACGTTCACATCGTCGCGGCGACGGGTCTGTGGTTCG
ACCCGCCTCTGTCTATGCGCCTGCGTTCTGTTGAGGAACTCACCCAGTTCTTTCTGCGCGAAATCCAGTA
CGGTATCGAGGATACCGGCATCCGTGCAGGTATCATCAAAGTTGCGACCACCGGTAAAGCCACGCCGTTC
CAGGAGCGTGTACTCCGTGCGGCTGCACGCGCCTCTCTCGCGACCGGTGTGCCTGTTACCACCCATACCG
ATGCTTCTCAGCGTGACGGTGAGCAGCAGGCGGACATCTTCGAATCTGAAGGCCTCGATCCGAGCCGTGT
TTGCATTGGTCATTCTGACGACACCGACGACCTGGACTACCTGACCGCTCTCGCAGCTCGCGGTTATCTG
ATTGGTCTGGATGGCATTCCGTGGAGCGCGATCGGCCTGGAAGACAACGCGTCCGCTGCCGCGCTGCTGG
GCCTGCGCTCTTGGCAAACCCGTGCCCTCCTGATCAAAGCGCTGATCGACCAGGGCTACGCCGACCAGAT
CCTGGTTTCTAACGACTGGACGTTCGGTTTCTCTTCTTACGTTACCAACATCATGGATGTCATGGACCGT
GTTAACCCGGATGGTATGGCGTTCATCCCTCTGCGTGTTATTCCATTCCTCCGTGAAAAAGGTGTTCCGG
ACGAGACTCTCGAAACGATCATGGTTGACAACCCAGCTCGTTTCCTGTCTCCGACCCTGCGTGCGAGCTG
ATAACTGCAGGCAAGCTTGGCACTGGCCGTCGTTTTACAACGTCGTGACTGGGAAAACCCTGGCGTTACC
CAACTTAATCGCCTTGCAGCACATCCCCCTTTCGCCAGCTGGCGTAATAGCGAAGAGGCCCGCACCGATC
GCCCTTCCCAACAGTTGCGCAGCCTGAATGGCGAATGGCAGCTTGGCTGTTTTGGCGGATGAGATAAGAT
TTTCAGCCTGATACAGATTAAATCAGAACGCAGAAGCGGTCTGATAAAACAGAATTTGCCTGGCGGCAGT
AGCGCGGTGGTCCCACCTGACCCCATGCCGAACTCAGAAGTGAAACGCCGTAGCGCCGATGGTAGTGTGG
GGTCTCCCCATGCGAGAGTAGGGAACTGCCAGGCATCAAATAAAACGAAAGGCTCAGTCGAAAGACTGGG
CCTTTCGTTTTATCTGTTGTTTGTCGGTGAACGCTCTCCTGAGTAGGACAAATCCGCCGGGAGCGGATTT
GAACGTTGCGAAGCAACGGCCCGGAGGGTGGCGGGCAGGACGCCCGCCATAAACTGCCAGGCATCAAATT
AAGCAGAAGGCCATCCTGACGGATGGCCTTTTTGCGTTTCTACAAACTCTTTTTGTTTATTTTTCTAAAT
ACATTCAAATATGTATCCGCTCATGAGACAATAACCCTGATAAATGCTTCAATAATATTGAAAAAGGAAG
AGTATGAGTATTCAACATTTCCGTGTCGCCCTTATTCCCTTTTTTGCGGCATTTTGCCTTCCTGTTTTTG
CTCACCCAGAAACGCTGGTGAAAGTAAAAGATGCTGAAGATCAGTTGGGTGCACGAGTGGGTTACATCGA
ACTGGATCTCAACAGCGGTAAGATCCTTGAGAGTTTTCGCCCCGAAGAACGTTCTCCAATGATGAGCACT
TTTAAAGTTCTGCTATGTGGCGCGGTATTATCCCGTGTTGACGCCGGGCAAGAGCAACTCGGTCGCCGCA
TACACTATTCTCAGAATGACTTGGTTGAGTACTCACCAGTCACAGAAAAGCATCTTACGGATGGCATGAC
AGTAAGAGAATTATGCAGTGCTGCCATAACCATGAGTGATAACACTGCGGCCAACTTACTTCTGACAACG
ATCGGAGGACCGAAGGAGCTAACCGCTTTTTTGCACAACATGGGGGATCATGTAACTCGCCTTGATCGTT
GGGAACCGGAGCTGAATGAAGCCATACCAAACGACGAGCGTGACACCACGATGCCTGTAGCAATGGCAAC
AACGTTGCGCAAACTATTAACTGGCGAACTACTTACTCTAGCTTCCCGGCAACAATTAATAGACTGGATG
GAGGCGGATAAAGTTGCAGGACCACTTCTGCGCTCGGCCCTTCCGGCTGGCTGGTTTATTGCTGATAAAT
CTGGAGCCGGTGAGCGTGGGTCTCGCGGTATCATTGCAGCACTGGGGCCAGATGGTAAGCCCTCCCGTAT
CGTAGTTATCTACACGACGGGGAGTCAGGCAACTATGGATGAACGAAATAGACAGATCGCTGAGATAGGT
GCCTCACTGATTAAGCATTGGTAACTGTCAGACCAAGTTTACTCATATATACTTTAGATTGATT
[38 nt withheld, positions 5315-5352]
A
[37 nt withheld, positions 5354-5390]
ATTTTGTTAAAATTCGCGTTAAATTTTTGTTAAATCAGCTCATTTTTTAACCAATAGGCCGAAATCGGCA
AAATCCCTTATAAATCAAAAGAATAGACCGAGATAGGGT
[37 nt withheld, positions 5500-5536]
AAAGAACGTGGACTCCAACGTCAAAGG
[141 nt withheld, positions 5564-5704]
G
[125 nt withheld, positions 5706-5830]
AAAGGATCTAGGTGAAGATCCTTTTTGATAATCTCATGACCAAAATCCCTTAACGTGAGTTTTCGTTCCA
CTGAGCGTCAGACCCCGTAGAAAAGATCAAAGGATCTTCTTGAGATCCTTTTTTTCTGCGCGTAATCTGC
TGCTTGCAAACAAAAAAACCACCGCTACCAGCGGTGGTTTGTTTGCCGGATCAAGAGCTACCAACTCTTT
TTCCGAAGGTAACTGGCTTCAGCAGAGCGCAGATACCAAATACTGTCCTTCTAGTGTAGCCGTAGTTAGG
CCACCACTTCAAGAACTCTGTAGCACCGCCTACATACCTCGCTCTGCTAATCCTGTTACCAGTGGCTGCT
GCCAGTGGCGATAAGTCGTGTCTTACCGGGTTGGACTCAAGACGATAGTTACCGGATAAGGCGCAGCGGT
CGGGCTGAACGGGGGGTTCGTGCACACAGCCCAGCTTGGAGCGAACGACCTACACCGAACTGAGATACCT
ACAGCGTGAGCTATGAGAAAGCGCCACGCTTCCCGAAGGGAGAAAGGCGGACAGGTATCCGGTAAGCGGC
AGGGTCGGAACAGGAGAGCGCACGAGGGAGCTTCCAGGGGGAAACGCCTGGTATCTTTATAGTCCTGTCG
GGTTTCGCCACCTCTGACTTGAGCGTCGATTTTTGTGATGCTCGTCAGGGGGGCGGAGCCTATGGAAAAA
CGCCAGCAACGCGGCCTTTTTACGGTTCCTGGCCTTTTGCTGGCCTTTTGCTCACATGTTCTTTCCTGCG
TTATCCCCTGATTCTGTGGATAACCGTATTACCGCCTTTGAGTGAGCTGATACCGCTCGCCGCAGCCGAA
CGACCGAGCGCAGCGAGTCAGTGAGCGAGGAAGCGGAAGAGCGCCTGATGCGGTATTTTCTCCTTACGCA
TCTGTGCGGTATTTCACACCGCATATATGGTGCACTCTCAGTACAATCTGCTCTGATGCCGCATAGTTAA
GCCAGTATACACTCCGCTATCGCTACGTGACTGGGTCATGGCTGCGCCCCGACACCCGCCAACACCCGCT
GACGCGCCCTGACGGGCTTGTCTGCTCCCGGCATCCGCTTACAGACAAGCTGTGACCGTCTCCGGGAGCT
GCATGTGTCAGAGGTTTTCACCGTCATCACCGAAACGCGCGAGGCAGCTGCGGTAAAGCTCATCAGCGTG
GTCGTGCAGCGATTCACAGATGTCTGCCTGTTCATCCGCGTCCAGCTCGTTGAGTTTCTCCAGAAGCGTT
AATGTCTGGCTTCTGATAAAGCGGGCCATGTTAAGGGCGGTTTTTTCCTGTTTGGTCACTGATGCCTCCG
TGTAAGGGGGATTTCTGTTCATGGGGGTAATGATACCGATGAAACGAGAGAGGATGCTCACGATACGGGT
TACTGATGATGAACATGCCCGGTTACTGGAACGTTGTGAGGGTAAACAACTGGCGGTATGGATGCGGCGG
GACCAGAGAAAAATCACTCAGGGTCAATGCCAGCGCTTCGTTAATACAGATGTAGGTGTTCCACAGGGTA
GCCAGCAGCATCCTGCGATGCAGATCCGGAACATAATGGTGCAGGGCGCTGACTTCCGCGTTTCCAGACT
TTACGAAACACGGAAACCGAAGACCATTCATGTTGTTGCTCAGGTCGCAGACGTTTTGCAGCAGCAGTCG
CTTCACGTTCGCTCGCGTATCGGTGATTCATTCTGCTAACCAGTAAGGCAACCCCGCCAGCCTAGCCGGG
TCCTCAACGACAGGAGCACGATCATGCGCACCCGTGGCCAGGACCCAACGCTGCCCGAAATT
