Features (pLannotate 1.2.2; 19 found; start..end, strand, type, name):
     83..111     +  promoter       tac promoter: strong E. coli promoter; hybrid between the trp and lac UV5 promoters
    119..135     +  protein_bind   lac operator: The lac repressor binds to the lac operator to inhibit transcription in E. coli. This inhibition can be relieved by adding lactose or isopropyl-β-D-thiogalactopyranoside (IPTG). lac repressor encoded by lacI
    205..1305    +  CDS            MBP: maltose binding protein from E. coli; malE (mutated); This version of the gene does not encode a signal sequence, so MBP will remain in the cytosol.
   1387..2385    +  CDS            opd (fragment): OPD_BREDI - Experimental evidence at protein level: Swiss-Prot protein existence level 1. Has an unusual substrate specificity for synthetic organophosphate triesters and phosphorofluoridates. All of the phosphate triesters found to be substrates are synthetic compounds. The identity of any naturally occurring substrate for the enzyme is unknown. Has no detectable activity with phosphate monoesters or diesters and no activity as an esterase or protease. It catalyzes the hydrolysis of the insecticide paraoxon at a rate approaching the diffusion limit and thus appears to be optimally evolved for
   2408..2562    +  CDS            lacZα (fragment): LacZα fragment of β-galactosidase; lacZ fragment
   2655..2770    +  ncRNA          5S rRNA: Accession: RF00001 - 5S ribosomal RNA
   2774..2860    +  terminator     rrnB T1 terminator: Escherichia coli rrnB; transcription terminator T1 from the E. coli rrnB gene
   2952..2979    +  terminator     rrnB T2 terminator: transcription terminator T2 from the E. coli rrnB gene
   2998..3089    +  promoter       AmpR promoter: bla
   3090..3950    +  CDS            AmpR: β-lactamase; bla; confers resistance to ampicillin, carbenicillin, and related antibiotics
   3992..4505    -  rep_origin     M13 ori (sequence partly withheld): M13 bacteriophage origin of replication; arrow indicates direction of (+) strand synthesis
   4616..5204    +  rep_origin     ori: high-copy-number ColE1/pMB1/pBR322/pUC origin of replication
   5390..5530    -  misc_feature   bom: basis of mobility region from pBR322
   5632..5823    -  CDS            rop: Rop protein, which maintains plasmids at low copy number; rop
   5840..6220    +  CDS            YPB1_ECOLX: Protein predicted: Swiss-Prot protein existence level 4. From Escherichia coli.
   6319..6396    +  promoter       lacIq promoter: lacI (mutant); In the lacIq allele, a single base change in the promoter boosts expression of the lacI gene about 10-fold.
   6397..7479    +  CDS            lacI: lac repressor; lacI; The lac repressor binds to the lac operator to inhibit transcription in E. coli. This inhibition can be relieved by adding lactose or isopropyl-β-D-thiogalactopyranoside (IPTG).
   7492..7513    +  protein_bind   CAP binding site: CAP binding activates transcription in the presence of cAMP. E. coli catabolite activator protein
   7532..7549    +  promoter       tet promoter (fragment): E. coli promoter for tetracycline efflux protein gene
>Addgene plasmid #111643 | PTE_27.14 | addgene full sequence | sequence record 213429 | Addgene NGS Result
CGCTCAAGGCGCACTCCCGTTCTGGATAATGTTTTTTGCGCCGACATCATAACGGTTCTGGCAAATATTC
TGAAATGAGCTGTTGACAATTAATCATCGGCTCGTATAATGTGTGGAATTGTGAGCGGATAACAATTTCA
CACAGGAAACAGCCAGTCCGTTTAGGTGTTTTCACGAGCACTTCACCAACAAGGACCATAGATTATGAAA
ACTGAAGAAGGTAAACTGGTAATCTGGATTAACGGCGATAAAGGCTATAACGGTCTCGCTGAAGTCGGTA
AGAAATTCGAGAAAGATACCGGAATTAAAGTCACCGTTGAGCATCCGGATAAACTGGAAGAGAAATTCCC
ACAGGTTGCGGCAACTGGCGATGGCCCTGACATTATCTTCTGGGCACACGACCGCTTTGGTGGCTACGCT
CAATCTGGCCTGTTGGCTGAAATCACCCCGGACAAAGCGTTCCAGGACAAGCTGTATCCGTTTACCTGGG
ATGCCGTACGTTACAACGGCAAGCTGATTGCTTACCCGATCGCTGTTGAAGCGTTATCGCTGATTTATAA
CAAAGATCTGCTGCCGAACCCGCCAAAAACCTGGGAAGAGATCCCGGCGCTGGATAAAGAACTGAAAGCG
AAAGGTAAGAGCGCGCTGATGTTCAACCTGCAAGAACCGTACTTCACCTGGCCGCTGATTGCTGCTGACG
GGGGTTATGCGTTCAAGTATGAAAACGGCAAGTACGACATTAAAGACGTGGGCGTGGATAACGCTGGCGC
GAAAGCGGGTCTGACCTTCCTGGTTGACCTGATTAAAAACAAACACATGAATGCAGACACCGATTACTCC
ATCGCAGAAGCTGCCTTTAATAAAGGCGAAACAGCGATGACCATCAACGGCCCGTGGGCATGGTCCAACA
TCGACACCAGCAAAGTGAATTATGGTGTAACGGTACTGCCGACCTTCAAGGGTCAACCATCCAAACCGTT
CGTTGGCGTGCTGAGCGCAGGTATTAACGCCGCCAGTCCGAACAAAGAGCTGGCAAAAGAGTTCCTCGAA
AACTATCTGCTGACTGATGAAGGTCTGGAAGCGGTTAATAAAGACAAACCGCTGGGTGCCGTAGCGCTGA
AGTCTTACGAGGAAGAGTTGGCGAAAGATCCACGTATTGCCGCCACCATGGAAAACGCCCAGAAAGGTGA
AATCATGCCGAACATCCCGCAGATGTCCGCTTTCTGGTATGCCGTGCGTACTGCGGTGATCAACGCCGCC
AGCGGTCGTCAGACTGTCGATGAAGCCCTGAAAGACGCGCAGACTAATTCGAGCTCGAACAACAACAACA
ATAACAATAACAACAACCTCGGGATCGAGGGAAGGATTTCAGAATTCATCACCAACAGCGGCGACCGTAT
CAACACCGTTCGTGGTCCGATCACCATCTCTGAGGCCGGTTTCACTCTGATGCATGAGCATATCTGCGGT
TCTTCTGCGGGTTTTCTCCGCGCTTGGCCGGAGTTCTTCGGTTCCCGTGATGCACTGGCGGAAAAAGCGG
TTCGCGGCCTCCGTCGCGCTCGTGCTGCCGGCGTTCGTACCATCGTTGATGTTTCTACCTTTGATATCGG
CCGTGACGTTGAGCTGCTCGCCGAAGTTTCTGAAGCGGCGGACGTTCACATCGTCGCGGCGACGGGTCTG
TGGTTCGACCCGCCTCTGTCTATGCGCCTGCGTTCTGTTGAGGAACTCACCCAGTTCTTTCTGCGCGAAA
TCCAGTACGGTATCGAGGATACCGGCATCCGTGCAGGTATCATCAAAGTTGCGACCACCGGTAAAGCCAC
GCCGTTCCAGGAGCGTGTACTCCGTGCGGCTGCACGCGCCTCTCTCGCGACCGGTGTGCCTGTTACCACC
CATACCGATGCTTCTCAGCGTGACGGTGAGCAGCAGGCGGACATCTTCGAATCTGAAGGCCTCGATCCGA
GCCGTGTTTGCATTGGTCATTCTGACGACACCGACGACCTGGACTACCTGACCGCTCTCGCAGCTCGCGG
TTATCTGATTGGTCTGGATGGCATTCCGTGGAGCGCGATCGGCCTGGAAGACAACGCGTCCGCTGCCGCG
CTGCTGGGCCTGCGCTCTTGGCAAACCCGTGCCCTCCTGATCAAAGCGCTGATCGACCAGGGCTACGCCG
ACCAGATCCTGGTTTCTAACGACTGGACGTTCGGTTTCTCTTCTTACGTTACCAACATCATGGATGTCAT
GGACCGTGTTAACCCGGATGGTATGGCGTTCATCCCTCTGCGTGTTATTCCATTCCTCCGTGAAAAAGGT
GTTCCGGACGAGACTCTCGAAACGATCATGGTTGACAACCCAGCTCGTTTCCTGTCTCCGACCCTGCGTG
CGAGCTGATAACTGCAGGCAAGCTTGGCACTGGCCGTCGTTTTACAACGTCGTGACTGGGAAAACCCTGG
CGTTACCCAACTTAATCGCCTTGCAGCACATCCCCCTTTCGCCAGCTGGCGTAATAGCGAAGAGGCCCGC
ACCGATCGCCCTTCCCAACAGTTGCGCAGCCTGAATGGCGAATGGCAGCTTGGCTGTTTTGGCGGATGAG
ATAAGATTTTCAGCCTGATACAGATTAAATCAGAACGCAGAAGCGGTCTGATAAAACAGAATTTGCCTGG
CGGCAGTAGCGCGGTGGTCCCACCTGACCCCATGCCGAACTCAGAAGTGAAACGCCGTAGCGCCGATGGT
AGTGTGGGGTCTCCCCATGCGAGAGTAGGGAACTGCCAGGCATCAAATAAAACGAAAGGCTCAGTCGAAA
GACTGGGCCTTTCGTTTTATCTGTTGTTTGTCGGTGAACGCTCTCCTGAGTAGGACAAATCCGCCGGGAG
CGGATTTGAACGTTGCGAAGCAACGGCCCGGAGGGTGGCGGGCAGGACGCCCGCCATAAACTGCCAGGCA
TCAAATTAAGCAGAAGGCCATCCTGACGGATGGCCTTTTTGCGTTTCTACAAACTCTTTTGTTTATTTTT
CTAAATACATTCAAATATGTATCCGCTCATGAGACAATAACCCTGATAAATGCTTCAATAATATTGAAAA
AGGAAGAGTATGAGTATTCAACATTTCCGTGTCGCCCTTATTCCCTTTTTTGCGGCATTTTGCCTTCCTG
TTTTTGCTCACCCAGAAACGCTGGTGAAAGTAAAAGATGCTGAAGATCAGTTGGGTGCACGAGTGGGTTA
CATCGAACTGGATCTCAACAGCGGTAAGATCCTTGAGAGTTTTCGCCCCGAAGAACGTTTCCCAATGATG
AGCACTTTTAAAGTTCTGCTATGTGGCGCGGTATTATCCCGTGTTGACGCCGGGCAAGAGCAACTCGGTC
GCCGCATACACTATTCTCAGAATGACTTGGTTGAGTACTCACCAGTCACAGAAAAGCATCTTACGGATGG
CATGACAGTAAGAGAATTATGCAGTGCTGCCATAACCATGAGTGATAACACTGCGGCCAACTTACTTCTG
ACAACGATCGGAGGACCGAAGGAGCTAACCGCTTTTTTGCACAACATGGGGGATCATGTAACTCGCCTTG
ATCGTTGGGAACCGGAGCTGAATGAAGCCATACCAAACGACGAGCGTGACACCACGATGCCTGTAGCAAT
GGCAACAACGTTGCGCAAACTATTAACTGGCGAACTACTTACTCTAGCTTCCCGGCAACAATTAATAGAC
TGGATGGAGGCGGATAAAGTTGCAGGACCACTTCTGCGCTCGGCCCTTCCGGCTGGCTGGTTTATTGCTG
ATAAATCTGGAGCCGGTGAGCGTGGGTCTCGCGGTATCATTGCAGCACTGGGGCCAGATGGTAAGCCCTC
CCGTATCGTAGTTATCTACACGACGGGGAGTCAGGCAACTATGGATGAACGAAATAGACAGATCGCTGAG
ATAGGTGCCTCACTGATTAAGCATTGGTAACTGTCAGACCAAGTTTACTCATATATACTTTAGATTGATT
[38 nt withheld, positions 3991-4028]
A
[37 nt withheld, positions 4030-4066]
ATTTTGTTAAAATTCGCGTTAAATTTTTGTTAAATCAGCTCATTTTTTAACCAATAGGCCGAAATCGGCA
AAATCCCTTATAAATCAAAAGAATAGCCCGAGATAGGGT
[37 nt withheld, positions 4176-4212]
AAAGAACGTGGACTCCAACGTCAAAGG
[141 nt withheld, positions 4240-4380]
G
[125 nt withheld, positions 4382-4506]
AAAGGATCTAGGTGAAGATCCTTTTTGATAATCTCATGACCAAAATCCCTTAACGTGAGTTTTCGTTCCA
CTGAGCGTCAGACCCCGTAGAAAAGATCAAAGGATCTTCTTGAGATCCTTTTTTTCTGCGCGTAATCTGC
TGCTTGCAAACAAAAAAACCACCGCTACCAGCGGTGGTTTGTTTGCCGGATCAAGAGCTACCAACTCTTT
TTCCGAAGGTAACTGGCTTCAGCAGAGCGCAGATACCAAATACTGTCCTTCTAGTGTAGCCGTAGTTAGG
CCACCACTTCAAGAACTCTGTAGCACCGCCTACATACCTCGCTCTGCTAATCCTGTTACCAGTGGCTGCT
GCCAGTGGCGATAAGTCGTGTCTTACCGGGTTGGACTCAAGACGATAGTTACCGGATAAGGCGCAGCGGT
CGGGCTGAACGGGGGGTTCGTGCACACAGCCCAGCTTGGAGCGAACGACCTACACCGAACTGAGATACCT
ACAGCGTGAGCTATGAGAAAGCGCCACGCTTCCCGAAGGGAGAAAGGCGGACAGGTATCCGGTAAGCGGC
AGGGTCGGAACAGGAGAGCGCACGAGGGAGCTTCCAGGGGGAAACGCCTGGTATCTTTATAGTCCTGTCG
GGTTTCGCCACCTCTGACTTGAGCGTCGATTTTTGTGATGCTCGTCAGGGGGGCGGAGCCTATGGAAAAA
CGCCAGCAACGCGGCCTTTTTACGGTTCCTGGCCTTTTGCTGGCCTTTTGCTCACATGTTCTTTCCTGCG
TTATCCCCTGATTCTGTGGATAACCGTATTACCGCCTTTGAGTGAGCTGATACCGCTCGCCGCAGCCGAA
CGACCGAGCGCAGCGAGTCAGTGAGCGAGGAAGCGGAAGAGCGCCTGATGCGGTATTTTCTCCTTACGCA
TCTGTGCGGTATTTCACACCGCATATGGTGCACTCTCAGTACAATCTGCTCTGATGCCGCATAGTTAAGC
CAGTATACACTCCGCTATCGCTACGTGACTGGGTCATGGCTGCGCCCCGACACCCGCCAACACCCGCTGA
CGCGCCCTGACGGGCTTGTCTGCTCCCGGCATCCGCTTACAGACAAGCTGTGACCGTCTCCGGGAGCTGC
ATGTGTCAGAGGTTTTCACCGTCATCACCGAAACGCGCGAGGCAGCTGCGGTAAAGCTCATCAGCGTGGT
CGTGCAGCGATTCACAGATGTCTGCCTGTTCATCCGCGTCCAGCTCGTTGAGTTTCTCCAGAAGCGTTAA
TGTCTGGCTTCTGATAAAGCGGGCCATGTTAAGGGCGGTTTTTTCCTGTTTGGTCACTGATGCCTCCGTG
TAAGGGGGATTTCTGTTCATGGGGGTAATGATACCGATGAAACGAGAGAGGATGCTCACGATACGGGTTA
CTGATGATGAACATGCCCGGTTACTGGAACGTTGTGAGGGTAAACAACTGGCGGTATGGATGCGGCGGGA
CCAGAGAAAAATCACTCAGGGTCAATGCCAGCGCTTCGTTAATACAGATGTAGGTGTTCCACAGGGTAGC
CAGCAGCATCCTGCGATGCAGATCCGGAACATAATGGTGCAGGGCGCTGACTTCCGCGTTTCCAGACTTT
ACGAAACACGGAAACCGAAGACCATTCATGTTGTTGCTCAGGTCGCAGACGTTTTGCAGCAGCAGTCGCT
TCACGTTCGCTCGCGTATCGGTGATTCATTCTGCTAACCAGTAAGGCAACCCCGCCAGCCTAGCCGGGTC
CTCAACGACAGGAGCACGATCATGCGCACCCGTGGCCAGGACCCAACGCTGCCCGAAATTCCGACACCAT
CGAATGGTGCAAAACCTTTCGCGGTATGGCATGATAGCGCCCGGAAGAGAGTCAATTCAGGGTGGTGAAT
GTGAAACCAGTAACGTTATACGATGTCGCAGAGTATGCCGGTGTCTCTTATCAGACCGTTTCCCGCGTGG
TGAACCAGGCCAGCCACGTTTCTGCGAAAACGCGGGAAAAAGTGGAAGCGGCGATGGCGGAGCTGAATTA
CATTCCCAACCGCGTGGCACAACAACTGGCGGGCAAACAGTCGTTGCTGATTGGCGTTGCCACCTCCAGT
CTGGCCCTGCACGCGCCGTCGCAAATTGTCGCGGCGATTAAATCTCGCGCCGATCAACTGGGTGCCAGCG
TGGTGGTGTCGATGGTAGAACGAAGCGGCGTCGAAGCCTGTAAAGCGGCGGTGCACAATCTTCTCGCGCA
ACGCGTCAGTGGGCTGATCATTAACTATCCGCTGGATGACCAGGATGCCATTGCTGTGGAAGCTGCCTGC
ACTAATGTTCCGGCGTTATTTCTTGATGTCTCTGACCAGACACCCATCAACAGTATTATTTTCTCCCATG
AAGACGGTACGCGACTGGGCGTGGAGCATCTGGTCGCATTGGGTCACCAGCAAATCGCGCTGTTAGCGGG
CCCATTAAGTTCTGTCTCGGCGCGTCTGCGTCTGGCTGGCTGGCATAAATATCTCACTCGCAATCAAATT
CAGCCGATAGCGGAACGGGAAGGCGACTGGAGTGCCATGTCCGGTTTTCAACAAACCATGCAAATGCTGA
ATGAGGGCATCGTTCCCACTGCGATGCTGGTTGCCAACGATCAGATGGCGCTGGGCGCAATGCGCGCCAT
TACCGAGTCCGGGCTGCGCGTTGGTGCGGATATCTCGGTAGTGGGATACGACGATACCGAAGACAGCTCA
TGTTATATCCCGCCGTTAACCACCATCAAACAGGATTTTCGCCTGCTGGGGCAAACCAGCGTGGACCGCT
TGCTGCAACTCTCTCAGGGCCAGGCGGTGAAGGGCAATCAGCTGTTGCCCGTCTCACTGGTGAAAAGAAA
AACCACCCTGGCGCCCAATACGCAAACCGCCTCTCCCCGCGCGTTGGCCGATTCATTAATGCAGCTGGCA
CGACAGGTTTCCCGACTGGAAAGCGGGCAGTGAGCGCAACGCAATTAATGTAAGTTAGCTCACTCATTAG
GCACAATTCTCATGTTTGACAGCTTATCATCGACTGCACGGTGCACCAATGCTTCTGGCGTCAGGCAGCC
ATCGGAAGCTGTGGTATGGCTGTGCAGGTCGTAAATCACTGCATAATTCGTGT
